>Addgene plasmid #43607 | III-GACA | depositor partial sequence | sequence record 58872 | III-GACA sequence 426 bps
CGTCTCGGCTCACCCCAGAGCAGGTCGTGGCAATCGCGAGCAATAACGGCGGAAAACAGGCTTTGGAAAC
GGTGCAGAGGCTCCTTCCAGTGCTGTGCCAAGCGCACGGACTCACCCCAGAGCAGGTCGTGGCAATCGCC
TCCAACATTGGCGGGAAACAGGCACTCGAGACTGTCCAGCGCCTGCTTCCCGTGCTGTGCCAAGCGCACG
GCCTCACCCCAGAGCAGGTCGTGGCGATCGCAAGCCACGACGGAGGAAAGCAAGCCTTGGAAACAGTACA
GAGGCTGTTGCCTGTGCTGTGCCAAGCGCACGGATTAACCCCAGAGCAGGTCGTGGCAATCGCCTCCAAC
ATTGGCGGGAAACAGGCACTCGAGACTGTCCAGCGCCTGCTTCCCGTGCTGTGCCAAGCGCACGGACTCA
GAGACG
