>Addgene plasmid #43607 | III-GACA | addgene partial sequence | sequence record 61631 | M13-F20 5'-TGTAAAACGACGGCCAGT-3'
GGCGAATTGGGCCCTCTGATGCATGCTCGAGCGGCCGCCAGTGTGATGGATATCTGCAGAATTCGCCCTT
GCCGTCCTAGCGCGTCTCGGCTCACCCCAGAGCAGGTCGTGGCAATCGCGAGCAATAACGGCGGAAAACA
GGCTTTGGAAACGGTGCAGAGGCTCCTTCCAGTGCTGTGCCAAGCGCACGGACTCACCCCAGAGCAGGTC
GTGGCAATCGCCTCCAACATTGGCGGGAAACAGGCACTCGAGACTGTCCAGCGCCTGCTTCCCGTGCTGT
GCCAAGCGCACGGCCTCACCCCAGAGCAGGTCGTGGCGATCGCAAGCCACGACGGAGGAAAGCAAGCCTT
GGAAACAGTACAGAGGCTGTTGCCTGTGCTGTGCCAAGCGCACGGATTAACCCCAGAGCAGGTCGTGGCA
ATCGCCTCCAACATTGGCGGGAAACAGGCACTCGAGACTGTCCAGCGCCTGCTTCCCGTGCTGTGCCAAG
CGCACGGACTCAGAGACGTGGGCACAGGAAAGAAGGGCGAATTCCAGCACACTGGCGGCCGTTACTAGTG
GATCCGAGCTCGGTACCAAGCTTGATGCATAGCTTGAGTATTCTATAGTGTCACCTAAATAGCTTGGCGT
AATCATGGTCATAGCTGTTTCCTGTGTGAAATTGTTATCCGCTCACAATTCCACACAACATACGAGCCGG
AAGCATAAAGTGTAAAGCCTGGGGTGCCTAATGAGTGAGCTAACTCACATTAATTGCGTTGCGCTCACTG
CCCGCTTTCCAGTCGGGAAACCTGTCGTGCCAGCTGCATTAATGAATCGGCCAACGCGCGGGGAGAGGCG
GTTTGCGTATTGGGCGCTCTTCCGCTTCCTCGCTCACTGACTCGCTGCGCTCGGTCGTTCGGCTGCGGCG
AGCGGTATCAGCTCACTCAAGCGTATAGTTCCAANAGNACGAANAGAGANNNNN
