[The description below was written by a language model from this plasmid's Addgene catalogue record.]
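Description:
III-GACA is a bacterial cloning plasmid built on the commercial pCRII-TOPO backbone (about 4.0 kb without insert), into which a 426 bp synthetic fragment was introduced by TOPO cloning. It is a high-copy plasmid propagated in E. coli and carries both ampicillin and kanamycin resistance, so either or both drugs can be used for selection. The insert is flanked by standard vector priming sites, with T7 on the 5′ side and M13 reverse on the 3′ side recorded for sequence verification. No feature table accompanies the record, so the positions of the origin, resistance genes and insert junctions are not documented here.

The record does not spell out what the insert encodes beyond its name and synthetic origin. The plasmid was deposited with a study describing a TALEN genome-editing system used to generate human stem cell-based disease models. In that context, the name plausibly denotes a pre-assembled block of four TAL effector repeats recognising the bases G-A-C-A, destined for the third position ("III") in a modular assembly scheme. The insert size is broadly consistent with four repeats of roughly 100 bp each, but this reading is an inference from the name and publication rather than a stated fact. The plasmid has no listed eukaryotic promoter, tag or reporter, and it appears to serve purely as a storage and amplification vector for a library component. The fragment would be excised or amplified and joined with other multimer blocks to build a full-length, custom TALE DNA-binding array in a separate nuclease expression vector.
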