Addgene plasmid #43607: III-GACA
Depositing lab: Chad Cowan & Kiran Musunuru. Depositing organization: Harvard University. Publication: A TALEN Genome-Editing System for Generating Human Stem Cell-Based Disease Models. Ding Q, Lee YK, Schaefer EA, Peters DT, Veres A, Kim K, Kuperwasser N, Motola DL, Meissner TB, Hendriks WT, Trevisan M, Gupta RM, Moisan A, Banks E, Friesen M, Schinzel RT, Xia F, Tang A, Xia Y, Figueroa E, Wann A, Ahfeldt T, Daheron L, Zhang F, Rubin LL, Peng LF, Chung RT, Musunuru K, Cowan CA. Cell Stem Cell. 2012 Dec 12. pii: S1934-5909(12)00645-5. doi: 10.1016/j.stem.2012.11.011. PubMed 23246482.
Backbone
  Vector backbone: pCRII-TOPO
  Backbone manufacturer: Invitrogen
  Backbone size w/o insert (bp): 3973
  Vector type: Bacterial Cloning
Growth in bacteria
  Bacterial resistance: Ampicillin and Kanamycin, 100 & 50 μg/mL
  Growth temperature: 37°C
  Growth strain: Top10
  Copy number: High Copy
Gene/Insert
  Gene/Insert name: III-GACA
  Species: Synthetic
  Insert size (bp): 426
  Cloning method: TOPO Cloning
  Sequencing primers: 5′ T7; 3′ M13-rev
Terms and licenses: Academic/Nonprofit Terms; Industry Terms: Not Available to Industry
How to cite: III-GACA was a gift from Chad Cowan & Kiran Musunuru (Addgene plasmid # 43607 ; http://n2t.net/addgene:43607 ; RRID:Addgene_43607)
